Addgene plasmid #66093: AP324-3
Purpose: co-expression of Cas9 and a sgRNA targeting 3'end of C.elegans K08F4.2
Depositing lab: Geraldine Seydoux. Depositing organization: Johns Hopkins University and School of Medicine. Publication: Scalable and versatile genome editing using linear DNAs with microhomology to Cas9 Sites in Caenorhabditis elegans. Paix A, Wang Y, Smith HE, Lee CY, Calidas D, Lu T, Smith J, Schmidt H, Krause MW, Seydoux G. Genetics. 2014 Dec;198(4):1347-56. doi: 10.1534/genetics.114.170423. Epub 2014 Sep 23. PubMed 25249454.
Backbone
  Vector backbone: pDD162
  Backbone manufacturer: Goldstein lab Plasmid 47549
  Vector type: Worm Expression, CRISPR
Growth in bacteria
  Bacterial resistance: Ampicillin, 100 μg/mL
  Growth temperature: 37°C
  Growth strain: DH5alpha
  Copy number: Unknown
Gene/Insert
  Gene/Insert name: sgRNA for APs6
  gRNA/shRNA sequence: cgcagcggtttccaaaatg
  Promoter: U6
  Cloning method: Unknown
  Sequencing primers: 5′ tatgaaatgcctacaccctctc
Terms and licenses: Academic/Nonprofit Terms; Industry Terms: Not Available to Industry
Depositor comments: From the depositor: Each positive clones had been sequenced for correct insertion of the sgRNA . However the PCR could have created some mutation in the plasmid backbone (containing also the Cas9 gene) and we didnt sequenced the full plasmid, therefore we recommend to use a mix of several positive clones. It is why we provide several clones containing the same sgRNA insert.
How to cite: AP324-3 was a gift from Geraldine Seydoux (Addgene plasmid # 66093 ; http://n2t.net/addgene:66093 ; RRID:Addgene_66093)
