[The description below was written by a language model from this plasmid's Addgene catalogue record.]
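Description:
AP324-3 is a C. elegans CRISPR plasmid built on the pDD162 backbone, a worm expression vector that carries a Cas9 gene together with a single guide RNA cassette on the same molecule. It is propagated in E. coli under ampicillin selection; the copy number is recorded as unknown, and the record does not list the origin of replication or any worm selection marker. No feature table is provided, so the details of the backbone, including the promoter and regulatory elements that drive Cas9, are not stated here.

The construct-specific payload is an sgRNA, designated "sgRNA for APs6", expressed from a U6 promoter, the RNA polymerase III promoter type commonly used to produce small, precisely defined guide transcripts. The guide directs Cas9 to a site at the 3' end of the C. elegans gene K08F4.2. Co-expressing nuclease and guide from one plasmid means a single DNA species supplies both components needed to create a targeted double-strand break. The associated work concerns genome editing in worms using linear DNA repair templates with short homology to the Cas9 cut site, so cutting at the gene's 3' end would fit uses such as C-terminal insertions, although the record does not specify the intended edit.

The depositor notes that each clone was sequence-verified only for correct insertion of the sgRNA. Because construction involved PCR, mutations elsewhere in the backbone, including in Cas9, cannot be excluded, as the full plasmid was not sequenced. For that reason several independent clones bearing the same guide were deposited, of which this is one, and using a mix of them is recommended.
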