>Addgene plasmid #66093 | AP324-3 | addgene partial sequence | sequence record 117733 | MoCloR 5'-gccacctgacgtctaagaaacc-3'
CGTCTCGCGCGTTTCGGTGATGACGGTGAAAACCTCTGACACATGCAGCTCCCGGAGACGGTCACAGCTT
GTCTGTAAGCGGATGCCGGGAGCAGACAAGCCCGTCAGGGCGCGTCAGCGGGTGTTGGCGGGTGTCGGGG
CTGGCTTAACTATGCGGCATCAGAGCAGATTGCACTGAGAGTGCACCATATGCGGTGTGAAATACCGCAC
AGATGCGTAAGGAGAAAATACCGCATCAGGCGCCATTCGCCATTCAGGCTGCGCAACTGTTGGGAAGGGC
GATCGGTGCGGGCCTCTTCGCTATTACGCCAGAAATTTCACAAAAAGCACCGACTCGGTGCCACTTTTTC
AAGTTGATAACGGACTAGCCTTATTTTAACTTGCTATTTCTAGCTCTAAAACCATTTTGGAAACCGCTGC
GCAAGACATCTCGCAATAGGAGGTGTTTATATAGGGGCAACACAAGAGGCGGCAGACATCTCGTGAGTTT
GACAGAGTAGTATAAAGAGTGTGTGTGAGAGGGTGTAGGCATTTCATAACATATTTTTTGTGGAATAATT
TTGGAAAAAAGGTGTTTTTTTAATAATAGCTTTTATAAGAGTTTCTCAAAAATTGCATGCTTTTTTTG
